>Addgene plasmid #149016 | pGBW-m4046313 | addgene full sequence | sequence record 299926 | Addgene NGS Result
GCGGCCGCTTGCTATATTGAAGTACGGATTAGAAGCCGCCGAGCGGGCGACAGCCCTCCGACGGAAGACT
CTCCTCCGTGCGTCCTCGTCTTCACCGGTCGCGTTCCTGAAACGCAGATGTGCCTCGCGCCGCACTGCTC
CGAACAATAAAGATTCTACAATACTAGCTTTTATGGTTATGAAGAGGAAAAATTGGCAGTAACCTGGCCC
CACAAACCTTCAAATTAACGAATCAAATTAACAACCATAGGATGATAATGCGATTAGTTTTTTAGCCTTA
TTTCTGGGGTAATTAATCAGCGAAGCGATGATTTTTGATCTATTAACAGATATATAAATGGAAAAGCTGC
ATAACCACTTTAACTAATACTTTCAACATTTTCAGTTTGTATTACTTCTTATTCAAATGTCATAAAAGTA
TCAACAAAAAATTGTTAATATACCTCTATACTTTAACGTCAAGGAGAAAAAACTATAATGGATTTGTTTA
TGAGAATCTTCACAATTGGAACTGTAACTTTGAAGCAAGGTGAAATCAAGGATGCTACTCCTTCAGATTT
TGTTCGCGCTACTGCAACGATACCGATACAAGCCTCACTCCCTTTCGGATGGCTTATTGTTGGCGTTGCA
CTTCTTGCTGTTTTTCAGAGCGCTTCCAAAATCATAACCCTCAAAAAGAGATGGCAACTAGCACTCTCCA
AGGGTGTTCACTTTGTTTGCAACTTGCTGTTGTTGTTTGTAACAGTTTACTCACACCTTTTGCTCGTTGC
TGCTGGCCTTGAAGCCCCTTTTCTCTATCTTTATGCTTTAGTCTACTTCTTGCAGAGTATAAACTTTGTA
AGAATAATAATGAGGCTTTGGCTTTGCTGGAAATGCCGTTCCAAAAACCCATTACTTTATGATGCCAACT
ATTTTCTTTGCTGGCATACTAATTGTTACGACTATTGTATACCTTACAATAGTGTAACTTCTTCAATTGT
CATTACTTCAGGTGATGGCACAACAAGTCCTATTTCTGAACATGACTACCAGATTGGTGGTTATACTGAA
AAATGGGAATCTGGAGTAAAAGACTGTGTTGTATTACACAGTTACTTCACTTCAGACTATTACCAGCTGT
ACTCAACTCAATTGAGTACAGACACTGGTGTTGAACATGTTACCTTCTTCATCTACAATAAAATTGTTGA
TGAGCCTGAAGAACATGTCCAAATTCACACAATCGACGGTTCATCCGGAGTTGTTAATCCAGTAATGGAA
CCAATTTATGATGAACCGACGACGACTACTAGCGTGCCTTTGCTCGTGCCGAGAGGTTCTAAAATCGAGG
AAGGTAAGCTAGTCATTTGGATAAATGGAGATAAGGGTTACAACGGTTTGGCAGAAGTAGGCAAGAAATT
TGAAAAGGACACAGGTATCAAGGTGACGGTTGAACATCCAGACAAGTTAGAAGAAAAATTCCCTCAAGTT
GCTGCTACTGGTGATGGTCCCGACATTATTTTCTGGGCCCACGATCGTTTTGGTGGATATGCTCAGTCAG
GTTTGCTGGCTGAGATCACCCCAGACAAGGCCTTCCAAGATAAATTGTACCCATTCACTTGGGATGCTGT
CAGATACAACGGTAAGCTTATAGCATATCCAATTGCTGTTGAAGCCTTATCGTTGATCTACAATAAGGAC
TTGTTACCTAACCCACCAAAGACATGGGAAGAAATTCCAGCTTTGGATAAAGAGCTAAAGGCCAAGGGAA
AAAGCGCTTTGATGTTTAACTTACAAGAACCTTATTTCACCTGGCCATTAATCGCTGCTGACGGTGGTTA
CGCATTTAAATACGAAAACGGTAAGTATGACATTAAGGATGTCGGCGTTGATAATGCTGGTGCAAAGGCT
GGTTTGACCTTCTTGGTTGATTTAATAAAGAATAAACACATGAACGCTGACACTGACTACTCTATCGCCG
AAGCCGCTTTCAACAAGGGTGAAACTGCTATGACCATAAATGGTCCATGGGCCTGGAGTAACATTGATAC
TTCTAAAGTAAACTATGGTGTCACTGTTTTGCCTACATTCAAAGGCCAACCATCCAAGCCCTTTGTCGGT
GTTCTATCCGCTGGCATCAATGCTGCTTCTCCAAACAAGGAGCTAGCTAAAGAATTTTTGGAAAATTACT
TGTTAACTGACGAAGGTTTGGAGGCCGTTAACAAGGACAAGCCATTGGGTGCTGTCGCTTTGAAATCTTA
CGAAGAAGAATTGGCTAAGGATCCCAGAATTGCCGCTACCATGGAGAACGCCCAAAAGGGTGAAATTATG
CCAAACATCCCACAAATGTCAGCCTTCTGGTACGCAGTTAGGACTGCCGTGATTAATGCTGCTTCCGGTA
GACAAACCGTCGACGAAGCATTAAAAGATGCTCAAACGTAAACAGGCCCCTTTTCCTTTGTCGATATCAT
GTAATTAGTTATGTCACGCTTACATTCACGCCCTCCTCCCACATCCGCTCTAACCGAAAAGGAAGGAGTT
AGACAACCTGAAGTCTAGGTCCCTATTTATTTTTTTTAATAGTTATGTTAGTATTAAGAACGTTATTTAT
ATTTCAAATTTTTCTTTTTTTTCTGTACAAAGCGGCCGCCGAACCACTAGTGCACTGCAGTACACGGTTT
CCTTGAAATTTTTTTGATTCGGTAATCTCCGAACAGAAGGAAGAACGAAGGAAGGAGCACAGACTTAGAT
TGGTATATATACGCATATGTAGTGTTGAAGAAACATGAAATTGCCCAGTATTCTTAACCCAACTGCACAG
AACAAAAACGTGCAGGAAACGAAGATAAATCATGTCGAAAGCTACATATAAGGAACGTGCTGCTACTCAT
CCTAGTCCTGTTGCTGCCAAGCTATTTAATATCATGCACGAAAAGCAAACAAACTTGTGTGCTTCATTGG
ATGTTCGTACCACCAAGGAATTACTGGAGTTAGTTGAAGCATTAGGTCCCAAAATTTGTTTACTAAAAAC
ACATGTGGATATCTTGACTGATTTTTCCATGGAGGGCACAGTTAAGCCGCTAAAGGCATTATCCGCCAAG
TACAATTTTTTACTCTTCGAGGACAGAAAATTTGCTGACATTGGTAATACAGTCAAATTGCAGTACTCTG
CGGGTGTATACAGAATAGCAGAATGGGCAGACATTACGAATGCACACGGTGTGGTGGGCCCAGGTATTGT
TAGCGGTTTGAAGCAGGCGGCAGAAGAAGTAACAAAGGAACCTAGAGGCCTTTTGATGTTAGCAGAATTG
TCATGCAAGGGCTCCCTATCTACTGGAGAATATACTAAGGGTACTGTTGACATTGCGAAGAGCGACAAAG
ATTTTGTTATCGGCTTTATTGCTCAAAGAGACATGGGTGGAAGAGATGAAGGTTACGATTGGTTGATTAT
GACACCCGGTGTGGGTTTAGATGACAAGGGAGATGCATTGGGTCAACAGTATAGAACCGTGGATGATGTG
GTTTCTACAGGATCTGACATTATTATTGTTGGAAGAGGACTATTTGCAAAGGGAAGGGATGCTAAGGTAG
AGGGTGAACGTTACAGAAAAGCAGGCTGGGAAGCATATTTGAGAAGATGCGGCCAGCAAAACTAAAAAAC
TGTATTATAAGTAAATGCATGTATACTAAACTCACAAATTAGAGCTTCAATTTAATTATATCAGTTATTA
CCCGAGTAACGAAGCATCTGTGCTTCATTTTGTAGAACAAAAATGCAACGCGAGAGCGCTAATTTTTCAA
ACAAAGAATCTGAGCTGCATTTTTACAGAACAGAAATGCAACGCGAAAGCGCTATTTTACCAACGAAGAA
TCTGTGCTTCATTTTTGTAAAACAAAAATGCAACGCGAGAGCGCTAATTTTTCAAACAAAGAATCTGAGC
TGCATTTTTACAGAACAGAAATGCAACGCGAGAGCGCTATTTTACCAACAAAGAATCTATACTTCTTTTT
TGTTCTACAAAAATGCATCCCGAGAGCGCTATTTTTCTAACAAAGCATCTTAGATTACTTTTTTTCTCCT
TTGTGCGCTCTATAATGCAGTCTCTTGATAACTTTTTGCACTGTAGGTCCGTTAAGGTTAGAAGAAGGCT
ACTTTGGTGTCTATTTTCTCTTCCATAAAAAAAGCCTGACTCCACTTCCCGCGTTTACTGATTACTAGCG
AAGCTGCGGGTGCATTTTTTCAAGATAAAGGCATCCCCGATTATATTCTATACCGATGTGGATTGCGCAT
ACTTTGTGAACAGAAAGTGATAGCGTTGATGATTCTTCATTGGTCAGAAAATTATGAACGGTTTCTTCTA
TTTTGTCTCTATATACTACGTATAGGAAATGTTTACATTTTCGTATTGTTTTCGATTCACTCTATGAATA
GTTCTTACTACAATTTTTTTGTCTAAAGAGTAATACTAGAGATAAACATAAAAAATGTAGAGGTCGAGTT
TAGATGCAAGTTCAAGGAGCGAAAGGTGGATGGGTAGGTTATATAGGGATATAGCACAGAGATATATAGC
AAAGAGATACTTTTGAGCAATGTTTGTGGAAGCGGTATTCGCAATATTTTAGTAGCTCGTTACAGTCCGG
TGCGTTTTTGGTTTTTTGAAAGTGCGTCATCAGAGCGCTTTTGGTTTTCAAAAGCGCTCTGAAGTTCCTA
TACTTTCTAGCTAGAGAATAGGAACTTCCCGAGCGGCCGCGTGTTACAAGCTTGACTCCAGCGTAACTGG
ACTGCAATCAACTCACTGGCTCACCTTCACGGGTGGGCCTTTCTTCGGTAGAAAATCAAAGGATCTTCTT
GAGATCCTTTTTTTCTGCGCGTAATCTGCTGCTTGCAAACAAAAAAACCACCGCTACCAGCGGTGGTTTG
TTTGCCGGATCAAGAGCTACCAACTCTTTTTCCGAGGTAACTGGCTTCAGCAGAGCGCAGATACCAAATA
CTGTTCTTCTAGTGTAGCCGTAGTTAGGCCACCACTTCAAGAACTCTGTAGCACCGCCTACATACCTCGC
TCTGCTAATCCTGTTACCAGTGGCTGCTGCCAGTGGCGATAAGTCGTGTCTTACCGGGTTGGACTCAAGA
CGATAGTTACCGGATAAGGCGCAGCGGTCGGGCTGAACGGGGGGTTCGTGCACACAGCCCAGCTTGGAGC
GAACGACCTACACCGAACTGAGATACCTACAGCGTGAGCTATGAGAAAGCGCCACGCTTCCCGAAGGGAG
AAAGGCGGACAGGTATCCGGTAAGCGGCAGGGTCGGAACAGGAGAGCGCACGAGGGAGCTTCCAGGGGTA
AACGCCTGGTATCTTTATAGTCCTGTCGGGTTTCGCCACCTCTGACTTGAGCATCGATTTTTGTGATGCT
CGTCAGGGGGGCGGAGCCTATGGAAAAACGCCAGCAACGCAGAAAGGCCCACCCGAAGGTGAGCCAGGTG
ATTACATTTGGGCCCTCATCAGAGGTTTTCACCGTCATCACCGAAACGCGCGAGGCAGCTGCGGTAAAGC
TCATCAGCGTGGTCGTGAAGCGATTCACAGATGTCTGCCTGTTCATCCGCGTCCAGCTCGTTGAGTTTCT
CCAGAAGCGTTAATGTCTGGCTTCTGATAAAGCGGGCCATGTTAAGGGCGGTTTTTTCCTGTTTGGTCAC
TTACCAATGCTTAATCAGTGAGGCACCTATCTCAGCGATCTGTCTATTTCGTTCATCCATAGTTGCCTGA
CTCCCCGTCGTGTAGATAACTACGATGCGGGAGGGCTTACCATCTGGCCCCAGTGCTGCAATGATACCGC
GAGACCCACGCTCACCGGCTCCAGATTTATCAGCAATAAACCAGCCAGCCGGGAGGGCCGAGCGCAGAAG
TGATCCTGCAACTTTATCCGCCTCCATCCAGTCTATTAATTGTTGCCGGGAAGCTAGAGTAAGTAGTTCG
CCAGTTAATAGTTTGCGCAACGTTGTTGCCATTGCTACAGGCATCGTGGTGTCACGCTCGTCGTTTGGTA
TGGCTTCATTCAGCTCCGGTTCCCAACGATCAAGGCGAGTTACATGATCCCCCATGTTGTGCAAAAAAGC
GGTTAGCTCCTTCGGTCCTCCGATCGTTGCCAGAAGTAAGTTGGCCGCAGTGTTATCACTCATGGTTATG
GCAGCACTGCATAATTCTCTTACTGTCATGCCATCCGTGAGATGCTTTTCTGTGACTGGTGAGTACTCAA
CCAAGTCATTCTGAGAATAGTGTATGCGGCGACCGAGTTGCTCTTGCCCGGCGTCAATACGGGATAATAC
CGCGCCACATAGCAGAACTTTAAAAGTGCTCATCATTGGAAAACGTTCTTCGGGGCGTAAACTCTCAAGG
ATCTTACCGCTGTTGAGATCCAGTTCGATGTAACCCACTCGTGCACCCAACTGATCTTCAGCATCTTTTA
CTTTCACCAGCGTTTCTGGGTGAGCAAAAACAGGAAGGCAAAATGCCGCAAAAAAGGGAATAAGGGCGAC
ACGGAAATGTTGAATACTCATTTTAGCTTCCTTAGCTCCTGAAAATCTCGATAACTCAAAAAATACGCCC
GGTAGTGATCTTATTTCATTATGGTGAAAGTTGGAACCTCTTACGTGCCGATCAAGTCAAAAGCCTCCGG
TCGGAGGCTTTTGACTTTCTGCTATGGAGGTCAGGTATGATTTAAATGGTCAGTTAGA
Features (pLannotate 1.2.2; 14 found; start..end, strand, type, name):
     25..466     +  promoter       GAL1 promoter: S. cerevisiae GAL1; inducible promoter, regulated by Gal4
    478..1302    +  CDS            AP3A_SARS2: Experimental evidence at protein level: Swiss-Prot protein existence level 1. Plays a role in virus egress via lysosomal trafficking (PubMed:33157038, PubMed:33422265). Forms homotetrameric ion channels (viroporin) localized at endosomes and lysosomes, that may induce deacidification of lysosomes thereby allowing safe virion egress through lysosomal trafficking (By similarity) (PubMed:33157038, PubMed:33422265). Also blocks formation of autolysosomes through binding and sequestering host TMUB1/HOPS on late endosomes. This prevents fusion of autophagosomes with lysosomes, disrupting autophagy a
   1318..2418    +  CDS            malE (fragment): MALE_ECO57 - Experimental evidence at protein level: Swiss-Prot protein existence level 1. Part of the ABC transporter complex MalEFGK involved in maltose/maltodextrin import. Binds maltose and higher maltodextrins. From Escherichia coli O157:H7.
   2447..2619    +  terminator     CYC1 terminator (fragment): S. cerevisiae CYC1; transcription terminator for CYC1
   2655..2831    +  promoter       URA3 promoter (fragment): S. cerevisiae URA3
   2832..3635    +  CDS            URA3: orotidine-5'-phosphate decarboxylase, required for uracil biosynthesis; S. cerevisiae URA3; yeast auxotrophic marker, counterselectable with 5-fluoroorotic acid (5-FOA)
   3718..4700    -  rep_origin     2μ ori: yeast 2μ plasmid origin of replication
   4778..4807    +  terminator     T3Te terminator: phage T3 early transcription terminator
   4829..5416    +  rep_origin     ori: high-copy-number ColE1/pMB1/pBR322/pUC origin of replication
   5428..5455    -  terminator     T7Te terminator: phage T7 early transcription terminator
   5479..5670    -  CDS            rop: Rop protein, which maintains plasmids at low copy number; rop
   5671..6531    -  CDS            AmpR: β-lactamase; bla; confers resistance to ampicillin, carbenicillin, and related antibiotics
   6532..6634    -  promoter       cat promoter: promoter of the E. coli cat gene encoding chloramphenicol acetyltransferase
   6635..6666    -  terminator     tonB terminator: bidirectional E. coli tonB-P14 transcription terminator
