[The description below was written by a language model from this plasmid's Addgene catalogue record and pLannotate feature annotations shown in this document.]
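Description:
pGBW-m4046313 is an episomal yeast expression plasmid (about 6.7 kb in the sequenced record) for producing the SARS-CoV-2 ORF3a protein in Saccharomyces cerevisiae. It is an E. coli–yeast shuttle vector. In bacteria it replicates from a high-copy ColE1/pUC-type origin and is selected with ampicillin through a β-lactamase gene, which the annotation places downstream of a cat promoter. In yeast it is maintained at high copy by the 2μ origin and selected by uracil prototrophy through URA3, a marker that can also be counterselected with 5-FOA. The bacterial modules are flanked by short phage and tonB transcription terminators that insulate them from neighbouring elements. The annotation also calls a short rop segment next to AmpR, although the catalogue lists the plasmid as high copy.

The expression cassette is driven by the GAL1 promoter, which is regulated by Gal4 and induced by galactose, and it ends at a CYC1 terminator. The wild-type ORF3a coding sequence was made by gene synthesis. The listing of budding yeast alongside the virus as a species may reflect codon adaptation, but the record does not say so. ORF3a is fused at its C terminus to maltose-binding protein (E. coli malE) supplied by the backbone, with a thrombin cleavage site between the two so the tag can be removed after affinity purification. ORF3a is a viroporin that forms ion channels at endosomes and lysosomes and is implicated in virion egress and disruption of autophagy. The plasmid therefore suits inducible production and purification of the protein, or study of its effects in yeast cells. The depositor notes that their sequencing QC may not cover the whole plasmid.
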