Addgene plasmid #149016: pGBW-m4046313
Purpose: Yeast Expression plasmid for SARS-CoV-2 ORF3a protein
Depositing lab: Ginkgo Bioworks & Benjie Chen. Depositing organization: Ginkgo Bioworks.
Backbone
  Vector backbone: AmpR; 2u URA3
  Backbone size w/o insert (bp): 4078
  Vector type: Yeast Expression
  Selectable markers: URA3
Growth in bacteria
  Bacterial resistance: Ampicillin, 100 μg/mL
  Growth temperature: 37°C
  Growth strain: DH5alpha
  Copy number: High Copy
Gene/Insert
  Gene/Insert name: SARS-CoV-2 ORF3a protein
  Species: S. cerevisiae (budding yeast); Severe acute respiratory syndrome coronavirus 2
  Insert size (bp): 821
  Mutation: wt
  Entrez Gene: ORF3a (a.k.a. GU280_gp03)
  Promoter: pGAL1
  Tag / fusion protein: Cleavable thrombin;MBP (C terminal on backbone)
  Cloning method: Unknown
Resource information
  A portion of this plasmid was derived from a plasmid made by: GinkgoBioworks
Depositor comments: NCBI Reference Sequence: YP_009724391.1. Created by gene synthesis with Not1 site. NGS used for QC was performed by Ginkgo and may not fully cover the entire plasmid.
How to cite: pGBW-m4046313 was a gift from Ginkgo Bioworks & Benjie Chen (Addgene plasmid # 149016 ; http://n2t.net/addgene:149016 ; RRID:Addgene_149016)
